>Addgene plasmid #56228 | mIFP-Lysosomes-20 | addgene partial sequence | sequence record 119377 | CMV-F 5'-CGCAAATGGGCGGTAGGCGTG-3'
AACCGTCAGATCCGCTAGCGCTACCGGACTCAGATCTCGAGCGCCACCATGGCGGCCCCGGGCGCCCGGC
GTCCGCTGCTCCTGTTGCTGCTGGCAGGCCTTGCACACAGCGCCCCAGCACTGTTCGAGGTGAAAGACAA
CAACGGCACAGCGTGTATAATGGCCAGCTTCTCTGCCTCCTTTCTGACCACCTATGAGGCTGGACATGTT
TCTAAGGTCTCGAATATGACCCTGCCAGCCTCTGCAGAAGTCCTGAAGAATAGCAGCTCTTGTGGTGAAA
AGAATGCTTCTGAGCCCACCCTCGCAATCACCTTTGGAGAAGGATATTTACTGAAACTCACCTTCACAAA
AAACACAACACGTTACAGTGTCCAGCACATGTATTTCACATATAACCTGTCAGACACACAATTCTTTCCC
AATGCCAGCTCCAAAGGGCCCGACACTGTGGATTCCACAACTGACATCAAGGCAGACATCAACAAAACAT
ACCGATGTGTCAGCGACATCAGGGTCTACATGAAGAATGTGACCATTGTGCTCTGGGACGCTACTATCCA
GGCCTACCTGCCGAGTAGCAACTTCAGCAAGGAAGAGACACGCTGCCCACAGGATCAACCTTCCCCAACT
ACTGGGCCACCCAGCCCCTCACCACCACTTGTGCCCACAAACCCCAGTGTGTCCAAGTACAATGTGACTG
GTGACAATGGAACCTGCCTGCTGGCCTCTATGGCACTGCAACTCAACATCACCTACATGAAGAAGGACAA
CACGACTGTGACCAGAGCATTCAACATCAACCCAAGTGACAAATATAGTGGGACTTGCGGTGCCCAGTTG
GTGACCCTGAAGGTGGGGAACAAGAGCAGAGTCCTGGAGCTGCAGTTTGGGATGAATGCCACTTCTAGCC
TG
