>Addgene plasmid #56228 | mIFP-Lysosomes-20 | addgene partial sequence | sequence record 120394 | SV40pA-R 5'-GAAATTTGTGATGCTATTGC-3'
GTTAACAACAACAATTGCATTCATTTTATGTTTCAGGTTCAGGGGGAGGTGTGGGAGGTTTTTTAAAGCA
AGTAAAACCTCTACAAATGTGGTATGGCTGATTATGATCTAGAGTCGCGGCCGCTCATTTGGACTGAGAC
TGTGCAAAGCTCTCCAGCGTCGCGATGCGGATCGCACAAGTTTCCGCCAGCGCTTCGCCAGCAGCGCGAA
TGTGGAACGGAACGAAGCGCGGTTCGTAGTGGTGGCAAGCGATCAGACCCCACAGACGACCAGACACCAT
CAGAGAGCAAACCAGGGTCGCGCCAACGCCCATGTCCTGCATGTATTTCTGGTGGATCGGGGACATAGAG
CGCAGGCAAGACAGGGACATATCCAGATCACGACCGTTCAGCGGGCTGATGCGCGGCTGTAGCGGAACCG
GAGTATAGTTCACATCTACCAGCAGGCGAACACGGTTATGTTCGTACAGGCGACGAGCGATCTGCGGAAT
AGTAGACGCCGGGTAGCGGTTACCCAGGAACGCTTCCAGGTCCGCACGACGACGTTCGGACAGAATTTCG
CCATTACCCTCTTCATCGAAACGTACTACCATCACACGGTCGTAGCCAGTAATCTCACGGATAATAGTCG
CGGTTTCGTCACACAGGCCCATCAGGGAGGATGAAGAAGTGATACGATGAAACGCACCGTCCAGAGCCGG
CGCAATGTTAGTGGTCTTGGTTGCTGGTTCCAGTTCTACGATCAGGCCGCCGTTAGACGGACGATGAATG
GTACAGTCCACACGA
