[The description below was written by a language model from this plasmid's Addgene catalogue record.]
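Description:
mIFP-Lysosomes-20 is a mammalian expression plasmid that labels lysosomal membranes with a monomeric infrared fluorescent protein. It is built on an mIFP vector backbone of about 4.75 kb (excluding the insert), is maintained at high copy in E. coli under kanamycin selection, and carries a neomycin resistance marker so that stably transfected mammalian cells can be selected with G418. The record gives no feature table, so the bacterial origin of replication and the exact layout of the resistance cassette are not stated. The listed 3′ sequencing primer suggests that an SV40 polyadenylation signal lies downstream of the expression cassette.

The payload is rat (R. norvegicus) LAMP1, lysosome-associated membrane protein 1, expressed from the strong constitutive CMV promoter as a fusion to mIFP. LAMP1 is an abundant transmembrane glycoprotein of the lysosomal membrane and a widely used marker of that compartment, so it targets the attached fluorophore there. The record does not say whether mIFP sits at the N- or C-terminus of LAMP1. The "20" in the name may refer to the length of a linker between the two parts, but this is not documented either.

mIFP is recorded with excitation at 683 nm and emission at 704 nm, which places its signal in the near-infrared, well separated from common green and red reporters. The construct is therefore suited to visualising lysosome distribution and dynamics in live or fixed mammalian cells, including multicolour imaging alongside other fluorescent fusions. It also serves as a localisation-specific demonstration of mIFP as a monomeric fusion tag.
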