Addgene plasmid #56228: mIFP-Lysosomes-20
Purpose: Localization: Lysosome Membrane, Excitation: 683, Emission: 704
Depositing lab: Michael Davidson. Depositing organization: Florida State University, Tallahassee. Publication: A naturally monomeric infrared fluorescent protein for protein labeling in vivo. Yu D, Baird MA, Allen JR, Howe ES, Klassen MP, Reade A, Makhijani K, Song Y, Liu S, Murthy Z, Zhang SQ, Weiner OD, Kornberg TB, Jan YN, Davidson MW, Shu X. Nat Methods. 2015 Aug;12(8):763-765. doi: 10.1038/nmeth.3447. Epub 2015 Jun 22. PubMed 26098020.
Backbone
  Vector backbone: mIFP
  Backbone size w/o insert (bp): 4750
  Vector type: Mammalian Expression
  Selectable markers: Neomycin (select with G418)
Growth in bacteria
  Bacterial resistance: Kanamycin, 50 μg/mL
  Growth temperature: 37°C
  Growth strain: DH5alpha
  Copy number: High Copy
Gene/Insert
  Gene/Insert name: LAMP1 (alt name: NM_012857.2)
  Species: R. norvegicus (rat)
  Promoter: CMV
  Tag / fusion protein: mIFP
  Cloning method: Unknown
  Sequencing primers: 5′ CMV-F; 3′ SV40pA-R
Terms and licenses: Academic/Nonprofit Terms; Industry Terms
Depositor comments: . Excitation = 683; Emission = 704
How to cite: mIFP-Lysosomes-20 was a gift from Michael Davidson (Addgene plasmid # 56228 ; http://n2t.net/addgene:56228 ; RRID:Addgene_56228)
